>Addgene plasmid #229718 | pGWB515_35S-HA-(ΔTP)DM3(Hh-0) ΔC | addgene full sequence | sequence record 496468 | Addgene NGS Result
TTTCACGCCCTTTTAAATATCCGATTATTCTAATAAACGCTCTTTTCTCTTAGGTTTACCCGCCAATATA
TCCTGTCAAACACTGATAGTTTAAACTGAAGGCGGGAAACGACAATCTGATCCAAGCTCAAGCTGCTCTA
GCATTCGCCATTCAGGCTGCGCAACTGTTGGGAAGGGCGATCGGTGCGGGCCTCTTCGCTATTACGCCAG
CTGGCGAAAGGGGGATGTGCTGCAAGGCGATTAAGTTGGGTAACGCCAGGGTTTTCCCAGTCACGACGTT
GTAAAACGACGGCCAGTGCCAAGCTTGCATGCCTGCAGGTCCCCAGATTAGCCTTTTCAATTTCAGAAAG
AATGCTAACCCACAGATGGTTAGAGAGGCTTACGCAGCAGGTCTCATCAAGACGATCTACCCGAGCAATA
ATCTCCAGGAAATCAAATACCTTCCCAAGAAGGTTAAAGATGCAGTCAAAAGATTCAGGACTAACTGCAT
CAAGAACACAGAGAAAGATATATTTCTCAAGATCAGAAGTACTATTCCAGTATGGACGATTCAAGGCTTG
CTTCACAAACCAAGGCAAGTAATAGAGATTGGAGTCTCTAAAAAGGTAGTTCCCACTGAATCAAAGGCCA
TGGAGTCAAAGATTCAAATAGAGGACCTAACAGAACTCGCCGTAAAGACTGGCGAACAGTTCATACAGAG
TCTCTTACGACTCAATGACAAGAAGAAAATCTTCGTCAACATGGTGGAGCACGACACACTTGTCTACTCC
AAAAATATCAAAGATACAGTCTCAGAAGACCAAAGGGCAATTGAGACTTTTCAACAAAGGGTAATATCCG
GAAACCTCCTCGGATTCCATTGCCCAGCTATCTGTCACTTTATTGTGAAGATAGTGGAAAAGGAAGGTGG
CTCCTACAAATGCCATCATTGCGATAAAGGAAAGGCCATCGTTGAAGATGCCTCTGCCGACAGTGGTCCC
AAAGATGGACCCCCACCCACGAGGAGCATCGTGGAAAAAGAAGACGTTCCAACCACGTCTTCAAAGCAAG
TGGATTGATGTGATATCTCCACTGACGTAAGGGATGACGCACAATCCCACTATCCTTCGCAAGACCCTTC
CTCTATATAAGGAAGTTCATTTCATTTGGAGAGAACACGGGGGACTCTAGAATGAGCGGGTTAATTAACA
TCTTTTACCCATACGATGTTCCTGACTATGCGGGCTATCCCTATGACGTCCCGGACTATGCAGGATCCTA
TCCATATGACGTTCCAGATTACGCTGCTCAGTGCAGCGCTGTTATCACAAGTTTGTACAAAAAAGCAGGC
TTTCGAATTCCAATGGAAGCGGGATCGGTTTACGTCGATGTAGCTGGGGAATCGAAGTCGGAGCATGTTA
CTGGGAAGTGGTTTTCGGTGCCGGAGCTCCGACTGCGTGACCACCGGTTCATAGTTCCTCTTGATTATTC
CAAAAGTTCTCCCAAAATTACCGTCTTTGCTCGAGAGATCGTTGCGGGTAACTTGAAATTTGGAGCTTTT
TGATTCAGAGCTCTTTCTGTGATTACGAAGCTAAAAGTTTGTGTCTTTTGTTTTTTGTAGTTGGGAAAGA
GGAGCAAGCAATGCCGTATTTATTGTATTTGCAAGGTGGTCCAGGATTTGAAGGTCCAAGGCCTAGTGAA
GCTAGTGGATGGATTCAAAGAGCTTGTGAAGAGTTTCGAGTGGTCTTACTCGATCAAGTATGATGCTTTC
ATAGTTTTATACTCTTCTCTGGACAGTTTTTTTAGTCTTTTTGTTGTTCTAATTTTGTTTGTCCTGCAGC
GAGGAACAGGCTTGTCCACTCCTTTAATATGTTCCTCTATGCTTCAATTCAAATCAGCAAAGGAATTAGC
TGATTATTTGGTTCACTTTCGAGCTGATAATATAGTTAAAGATGCTGAGTTTATTAGAGTTCGTCTTGTT
CCTAAGGCTGATCCTTGGACAATTTTGGGTCAGGTAATTTGTCTTTGTATTGTCTATTGGTCATCTTGCT
TCAGTTCTTGTCATTTGATTTTGTATTCATCTTTTTTTCTTCAAATCTACAGAGTTTCGGTGGCTTTTGT
GCACTTACATATCTGAGTTTTGCACCCGAAGGACTCAAACAAGTGCTAATAACTGGAGGAATTCCACCAA
TTGGTAAAGCATGTACAGCAGATGATGTATATGAAGCCGGTTTTGAACAAGTTGCTCGCCAAAATGAAAA
ATACTACAAGAGATTCCCTCAAGACATTGAGATTGTTCGTGAACTCGTAAATTACTTGGCTGAATCTGAA
GGTGGCGGGGTGAGGGATTACAACATTTGCTCAATCCACTGACCAGTTTAGTTTAGTTCCTTACTTGTCT
CTGTTTCTTTGTCTTTAGGTACCTCTCCCATCAGGAGGCATTCTTACTCCTAAGGGTCTTCAAACTCTTG
GTCTTTCTGGTTTAGGATCAAGTACTGGTTTTGAGCGCCTGCATTATATGTAAGAGTTTAGCTTAATTTT
TATCAACCACCTCACATGTTCTGTGTTAAATCTGGCCTTCTTAATTGATCATAGGTTGGAGAGAGTATGG
GATCCTATTTTAGTTACTGGAGCTCCAAAGTGTATTAGTCAGTTCTTCTTAAACGCTGTAAGAGACCCAC
AAAAATTTGTTGTTTTCTGTTCTCAGCTCAAATAAGGAATTCAATAGTCTGAGACATTTTATCGTTGCTG
CAGTTTGAGAGTTGGCATTCTTTTGATGCAAATCCACTATATGCTCTTCTCCACGAGGCCATATACTGTG
AGGTATAGTCTCTTCAAATTTCTCATCTTTTTTTCTATTTCAGACAATTCCTTCTTCTTGTTATCATTTA
TGTTTAAATGGAAACTTTTTCAGGGTGCTTCATCAGGATGGTCTGCTCATAGATTACGGGATAAATATGA
GTACAAATTCGACGCAATGAAGGCAGTCAAAGAAAGTCAGCCTGTACTCTTCACAGGAGAGGTACAGGTT
TTGAGTATTTCTAATTGTATGGCTCATAGCTTGGATGATTGGTCCACATTGCTTAACTAAAATAGAATTT
GGATTTGTATAGATGATATTTCCATGGATGTTTGATGAAATTCATGCCTTGAAGCCATTTAAAGCTGCCG
CCGATCTTTTGGCCAAGAAAGAGGATTGGCCTCCATTATATGATGTTCCTAGATTGCAGAATAACAAGGT
CTGTTTCAGAATCTTGATCGTTCTTTCATATGGATCAAATAATTTTACTCTGTTTCACATGATTTCTTTT
TGTAGGTGCCTGTTGCTGCAGCGGTTTACTACGAAGATATGTATGTAAACTTCAAGCTGGTGACGGAAAC
AGCTTCTCATATATCGGGTATCAGACTTTGGGTAACGAATGAGTTTATGCATTCGGGTCTTCGTGATGCT
GGAAGACAAATTATTGATCATTTGTTGGGAATGATCAATGGGTGAAAGCCTCTCTTTTGACCGAATTCCT
ATCTAGACCCAGCTTTCTTGTACAAAGTGGTGATAACCTAGAGCTCGAATTTCCCCGATCGTTCAAACAT
TTGGCAATAAAGTTTCTTAAGATTGAATCCTGTTGCCGGTCTTGCGATGATTATCATATAATTTCTGTTG
AATTACGTTAAGCATGTAATAATTAACATGTAATGCATGACGTTATTTATGAGATGGGTTTTTATGATTA
GAGTCCCGCAATTATACATTTAATACGCGATAGAAAACAAAATATAGCGCGCAAACTAGGATAAATTATC
GCGCGCGGTGTCATCTATGTTACTAGATCGGGAATTGGTTCCGGAACCAATTCGTAATCATGTCATAGCT
GTTTCCTGTGTGAAATTGTTATCCGCTCACAATTCCACACAACATACGAGCCGGAAGCATAAAGTGTAAA
GCCTGGGGTGCCTAATGAGTGAGCTAACTCACATTAGGCTGAATTAGGCGCGCCTATTTCTATTAATTCC
CGATCTAGTAACATAGATGACACCGCGCGCGATAATTTATCCTAGTTTGCGCGCTATATTTTGTTTTCTA
TCGCGTATTAAATGTATAATTGCGGGACTCTAATCATAAAAACCCATCTCATAAATAACGTCATGCATTA
CATGTTAATTATTACATGCTTAACGTAATTCAACAGAAATTATATGATAATCATCGCAAGACCGGCAACA
GGATTCAATCTTAAGAAACTTTATTGCCAAATGTTTGAACGATCGGGGAAATTCGGGGGATCGATCCCGC
GAACTGTGGACGAGAACTGTGCCACCAAGCGTAAGGCCGTTCTCTCGCATTTGCCTTGCTAGGCTCGCGC
GAGTTGCTGGCTGAGGCGTTCTCGAAATCAGCTCTTGTTCGGTCGGCATCTACTCTATTCCTTTGCCCTC
GGACGAGTGCTGGGGCGTCGGTTTCCACTATCGGCGAGTACTTCTACACAGCCATCGGTCCAGACGGCCG
CGCTTCTGCGGGCGATTTGTGTACGCCCGACAGTCCCGGCTCCGGATCGGACGATTGCGTCGCATCGACC
CTGCGCCCAAGCTGCATCATCGAAATTGCCGTCAACCAAGCTCTGATAGAGTTGGTCAAGACCAATGCGG
AGCATATACGCCCGGAGCCGCGGCGATCCTGCAAGCTCCGGATGCCTCCGCTCGAAGTAGCGCGTCTGCT
GCTCCATACAAGCCAACCACGGCCTCCAGAAGAAGATGTTGGCGACCTCGTATTGGGAATCCCCGAACAT
CGCCTCGCTCCAGTCAATGACCGCTGTTATGCGGCCATTGTCCGTCAGGACATTGTTGGAGCCGAAATCC
GCGTGCACGAGGTGCCGGACTTCGGGGCAGTCCTCGGCCCAAAGCATCAGCTCATCGAGAGCCTGCGCGA
CGGACGCACTGACGGTGTCGTCCATCACAGTTTGCCAGTGATACACATGGGGATCAGCAATCGCGCATAT
GAAATCACGCCATGTAGTGTATTGACCGATTCCTTGCGGTCCGAATGGGCCGAACCCGCTCGTCTGGCTA
AGATCGGCCGCAGCGATCGCATCCATGGCCTCCGCGACCGGCTGCAGAACAGCGGGCAGTTCGGTTTCAG
GCAGGTCTTGCAACGTGACACCCTGTGCACGGCGGGAGATGCAATAGGTCAGGCTCTCGCTGAATGCCCC
AATGTCAAGCACTTCCGGAATCGGGAGCGCGGCCGATGCAAAGTGCCGATAAACATAACGATCTTTGTAG
AAACCATCGGCGCAGCTATTTACCCGCAGGACATATCCACGCCCTCCTACATCGAAGCTGAAAGCACGAG
ATTCTTCGCCCTCCGAGAGCTGCATCAGGTCGGAGACGCTGTCGAACTTTTCGATCAGAAACTTCTCGAC
AGACGTCGCGGTGAGTTCAGGCTTTTTCATATCTTATTGCCCCCCGGGATCAGATCTGGATTGAGAGTGA
ATATGAGACTCTAATTGGATACCGAGGGGAATTTATGGAACGTCAGTGGAGCATTTTTGACAAGAAATAT
TTGCTAGCTGATAGTGACCTTAGGCGACTTTTGAACGCGCAATAATGGTTTCTGACGTATGTGCTTAGCT
CATTAAACTCCAGAAACCCGCGGCTGAGTGGCTCCTTCAACGTTGCGGTTCTGTCAGTTCCAAACGTAAA
ACGGCTTGTCCCGCGTCATCGGCGGGGGTCATAACGTGACTCCCTTAATTCTCCGCTCATGATCTTGATC
CCCTGCGCCATCAGATCCTTGGCGGCAAGAAAGCCATCCAGTTTACTTTGCAGGGCTTCCCAACCTTACC
AGAGGGCGCCCCAGCTGGCAATTCCGGTTCGCTTGCTGTCCATAAAACCGCCCAGTCTAGCTATCGCCAT
GTAAGCCCACTGCAAGCTACCTGCTTTCTCTTTGCGCTTGCGTTTTCCCTTGTCCAGATAGCCCAGTAGC
TGACATTCATCCGGGGTCAGCACCGTTTCTGCGGACTGGCTTTCTACGTGTTCCGCTTCCTTTAGCAGCC
CTTGCGCCCTGAGTGCTTGCGGCAGCGTGAAGCTGATCCGTCGAGATTAATAGAAATAAATTCAGCCTAA
TTCGGCGTTAATTCAGTACATTAAAAACGTCCGCAATGTGTTATTAAGTTGTCTAAGCGTCAATTTGTTT
ACACCACAATATATCCTGCCACCAGCCAGCCAACAGCTCCCCGACCGGCAGCTCGGCACAAAATCACCAC
TCGATACAGGCAGCCCATCAGTCCGGGACGGCGTCAGCGGGAGAGCCGTTGTAAGGCGGCAGACTTTGCT
CATGTTACCGATGCTATTCGGAAGAACGGCAACTAAGCTGCCGGGTTTGAAACACGGATGATCTCGCGGA
GGGTAGCATGTTGATTGTAACGATGACAGAGCGTTGCTGCCTGTGATCAATTCGGGCACGAACCCAGTGG
ACATAAGCCTGTTCGGTTCGTAAGCTGTAATGCAAGTAGCGTATGCGCTCACGCAACTGGTCCAGAACCT
TGACCGAACGCAGCGGTGGTAACGGCGCAGTGGCGGTTTTCATGGCTTGTTATGACTGTTTTTTTGGGGT
ACAGTCTATGCCTCGGGCATCCAAGCAGCAAGCGCGTTACGCCGTGGGTCGATGTTTGATGTTATGGAGC
AGCAACGATGTTACGCAGCAGGGCAGTCGCCCTAAAACAAAGTTAAACATCATGGGGGAAGCGGTGATCG
CCGAAGTATCGACTCAACTATCAGAGGTAGTTGGCGTCATCGAGCGCCATCTCGAACCGACGTTGCTGGC
CGTACATTTGTACGGCTCCGCAGTGGATGGCGGCCTGAAGCCACACAGTGATATTGATTTGCTGGTTACG
GTGACCGTAAGGCTTGATGAAACAACGCGGCGAGCTTTGATCAACGACCTTTTGGAAACTTCGGCTTCCC
CTGGAGAGAGCGAGATTCTCCGCGCTGTAGAAGTCACCATTGTTGTGCACGACGACATCATTCCGTGGCG
TTATCCAGCTAAGCGCGAACTGCAATTTGGAGAATGGCAGCGCAATGACATTCTTGCAGGTATCTTCGAG
CCAGCCACGATCGACATTGATCTGGCTATCTTGCTGACAAAAGCAAGAGAACATAGCGTTGCCTTGGTAG
GTCCAGCGGCGGAGGAACTCTTTGATCCGGTTCCTGAACAGGATCTATTTGAGGCGCTAAATGAAACCTT
AACGCTATGGAACTCGCCGCCCGACTGGGCTGGCGATGAGCGAAATGTAGTGCTTACGTTGTCCCGCATT
TGGTACAGCGCAGTAACCGGCAAAATCGCGCCGAAGGATGTCGCTGCCGACTGGGCAATGGAGCGCCTGC
CGGCCCAGTATCAGCCCGTCATACTTGAAGCTAGACAGGCTTATCTTGGACAAGAAGAAGATCGCTTGGC
CTCGCGCGCAGATCAGTTGGAAGAATTTGTCCACTACGTGAAAGGCGAGATCACCAAGGTAGTCGGCAAA
TAATGTCTAGCTAGAAATTCGTTCAAGCCGACGCCGCTTCGCGGCGCGGCTTAACTCAAGCGTTAGATGC
ACTAAGCACATAATTGCTCACAGCCAAACTATCAGGTCAAGTCTGCTTTTATTATTTTTAAGCGTGCATA
ATAAGCCCTACACAAATTGGGAGATATATCATGCATGACCAAAATCCCTTAACGTGAGTTTTCGTTCCAC
TGAGCGTCAGACCCCGTAGAAAAGATCAAAGGATCTTCTTGAGATCCTTTTTTTCTGCGCGTAATCTGCT
GCTTGCAAACAAAAAAACCACCGCTACCAGCGGTGGTTTGTTTGCCGGATCAAGAGCTACCAACTCTTTT
TCCGAAGGTAACTGGCTTCAGCAGAGCGCAGATACCAAATACTGTCCTTCTAGTGTAGCCGTAGTTAGGC
CACCACTTCAAGAACTCTGTAGCACCGCCTACATACCTCGCTCTGCTAATCCTGTTACCAGTGGCTGCTG
CCAGTGGCGATAAGTCGTGTCTTACCGGGTTGGACTCAAGACGATAGTTACCGGATAAGGCGCAGCGGTC
GGGCTGAACGGGGGGTTCGTGCACACAGCCCAGCTTGGAGCGAACGACCTACACCGAACTGAGATACCTA
CAGCGTGAGCTATGAGAAAGCGCCACGCTTCCCGAAGGGAGAAAGGCGGACAGGTATCCGGTAAGCGGCA
GGGTCGGAACAGGAGAGCGCACGAGGGAGCTTCCAGGGGGAAACGCCTGGTATCTTTATAGTCCTGTCGG
GTTTCGCCACCTCTGACTTGAGCGTCGATTTTTGTGATGCTCGTCAGGGGGGCGGAGCCTATGGAAAAAC
GCCAGCAACGCGGCCTTTTTACGGTTCCTGGCCTTTTGCTGGCCTTTTGCTCACATGTTCTTTCCTGCGT
TATCCCCTGATTCTGTGGATAACCGTATTACCGCCTTTGAGTGAGCTGATACCGCTCGCCGCAGCCGAAC
GACCGAGCGCAGCGAGTCAGTGAGCGAGGAAGCGGAAGAGCGCCTGATGCGGTATTTTCTCCTTACGCAT
CTGTGCGGTATTTCACACCGCATATGGTGCACTCTCAGTACAATCTGCTCTGATGCCGCATAGTTAAGCC
AGTATACACTCCGCTATCGCTACGTGACTGGGTCATGGCTGCGCCCCGACACCCGCCAACACCCGCTGAC
GCGCCCTGACGGGCTTGTCTGCTCCCGGCATCCGCTTACAGACAAGCTGTGACCGTCTCCGGGAGCTGCA
TGTGTCAGAGGTTTTCACCGTCATCACCGAAACGCGCGAGGCAGGGTGCCTTGATGTGGGCGCCGGCGGT
CGAGTGGCGACGGCGCGGCTTGTCCGCGCCCTGGTAGATTGCCTGGCCGTAGGCCAGCCATTTTTGAGCG
GCCAGCGGCCGCGATAGGCCGACGCGAAGCGGCGGGGCGTAGGGAGCGCAGCGACCGAAGGGTAGGCGCT
TTTTGCAGCTCTTCGGCTGTGCGCTGGCCAGACAGTTATGCACAGGCCAGGCGGGTTTTAAGAGTTTTAA
TAAGTTTTAAAGAGTTTTAGGCGGAAAAATCGCCTTTTTTCTCTTTTATATCAGTCACTTACATGTGTGA
CCGGTTCCCAATGTACGGCTTTGGGTTCCCAATGTACGGGTTCCGGTTCCCAATGTACGGCTTTGGGTTC
CCAATGTACGTGCTATCCACAGGAAAGAGACCTTTTCGACCTTTTTCCCCTGCTAGGGCAATTTGCCCTA
GCATCTGCTCCGTACATTAGGAACCGGCGGATGCTTCGCCCTCGATCAGGTTGCGGTAGCGCATGACTAG
GATCGGGCCAGCCTGCCCCGCCTCCTCCTTCAAATCGTACTCCGGCAGGTCATTTGACCCGATCAGCTTG
CGCACGGTGAAACAGAACTTCTTGAACTCTCCGGCGCTGCCACTGCGTTCGTAGATCGTCTTGAACAACC
ATCTGGCTTCTGCCTTGCCTGCGGCGCGGCGTGCCAGGCGGTAGAGAAAACGGCCGATGCCGGGATCGAT
CAAAAAGTAATCGGGGTGAACCGTCAGCACGTCCGGGTTCTTGCCTTCTGTGATCTCGCGGTACATCCAA
TCAGCTAGCTCGATCTCGATGTACTCCGGCCGCCCGGTTTCGCTCTTTACGATCTTGTAGCGGCTAATCA
AGGCTTCACCCTCGGATACCGTCACCAGGCGGCCGTTCTTGGCCTTCTTCGTACGCTGCATGGCAACGTG
CGTGGTGTTTAACCGAATGCAGGTTTCTACCAGGTCGTCTTTCTGCTTTCCGCCATCGGCTCGCCGGCAG
AACTTGAGTACGTCCGCAACGTGTGGACGGAACACGCGGCCGGGCTTGTCTCCCTTCCCTTCCCGGTATC
GGTTCATGGATTCGGTTAGATGGGAAACCGCCATCAGTACCAGGTCGTAATCCCACACACTGGCCATGCC
GGCCGGCCCTGCGGAAACCTCTACGTGCCCGTCTGGAAGCTCGTAGCGGATCACCTCGCCAGCTCGTCGG
TCACGCTTCGACAGACGGAAAACGGCCACGTCCATGATGCTGCGACTATCGCGGGTGCCCACGTCATAGA
GCATCGGAACGAAAAAATCTGGTTGCTCGTCGCCCTTGGGCGGCTTCCTAATCGACGGCGCACCGGCTGC
CGGCGGTTGCCGGGATTCTTTGCGGATTCGATCAGCGGCCGCTTGCCACGATTCACCGGGGCGTGCTTCT
GCCTCGATGCGTTGCCGCTGGGCGGCCTGCGCGGCCTTCAACTTCTCCACCAGGTCATCACCCAGCGCCG
CGCCGATTTGTACCGGGCCGGATGGTTTGCGACCGCTCACGCCGATTCCTCGGGCTTGGGGGTTCCAGTG
CCATTGCAGGGCCGGCAGACAACCCAGCCGCTTACGCCTGGCCAACCGCCCGTTCCTCCACACATGGGGC
ATTCCACGGCGTCGGTGCCTGGTTGTTCTTGATTTTCCATGCCGCCTCCTTTAGCCGCTAAAATTCATCT
ACTCATTTATTCATTTGCTCATTTACTCTGGTAGCTGCGCGATGTATTCAGATAGCAGCTCGGTAATGGT
CTTGCCTTGGCGTACCGCGTACATCTTCAGCTTGGTGTGATCCTCCGCCGGCAACTGAAAGTTGACCCGC
TTCATGGCTGGCGTGTCTGCCAGGCTGGCCAACGTTGCAGCCTTGCTGCTGCGTGCGCTCGGACGGCCGG
CACTTAGCGTGTTTGTGCTTTTGCTCATTTTCTCTTTACCTCATTAACTCAAATGAGTTTTGATTTAATT
TCAGCGGCCAGCGCCTGGACCTCGCGGGCAGCGTCGCCCTCGGGTTCTGATTCAAGAACGGTTGTGCCGG
CGGCGGCAGTGCCTGGGTAGCTCACGCGCTGCGTGATACGGGACTCAAGAATGGGCAGCTCGTACCCGGC
CAGCGCCTCGGCAACCTCACCGCCGATGCGCGTGCCTTTGATCGCCCGCGACACGACAAAGGCCGCTTGT
AGCCTTCCATCCGTGACCTCAATGCGCTGCTTAACCAGCTCCACCAGGTCGGCGGTGGCCCATATGTCGT
AAGGGCTTGGCTGCACCGGAATCAGCACGAAGTCGGCTGCCTTGATCGCGGACACAGCCAAGTCCGCCGC
CTGGGGCGCTCCGTCGATCACTACGAAGTCGCGCCGGCCGATGGCCTTCACGTCGCGGTCAATCGTCGGG
CGGTCGATGCCGACAACGGTTAGCGGTTGATCTTCCCGCACGGCCGCCCAATCGCGGGCACTGCCCTGGG
GATCGGAATCGACTAACAGAACATCGGCCCCGGCGAGTTGCAGGGCGCGGGCTAGATGGGTTGCGATGGT
CGTCTTGCCTGACCCGCCTTTCTGGTTAAGTACAGCGATAACCTTCATGCGTTCCCCTTGCGTATTTGTT
TATTTACTCATCGCATCATATACGCAGCGACCGCATGACGCAAGCTGTTTTACTCAAATACACATCACCT
TTTTAGACGGCGGCGCTCGGTTTCTTCAGCGGCCAAGCTGGCCGGCCAGGCCGCCAGCTTGGCATCAGAC
AAACCGGCCAGGATTTCATGCAGCCGCACGGTTGAGACGTGCGCGGGCGGCTCGAACACGTACCCGGCCG
CGATCATCTCCGCCTCGATCTCTTCGGTAATGAAAAACGGTTCGTCCTGGCCGTCCTGGTGCGGTTTCAT
GCTTGTTCCTCTTGGCGTTCATTCTCGGCGGCCGCCAGGGCGTCGGCCTCGGTCAATGCGTCCTCACGGA
AGGCACCGCGCCGCCTGGCCTCGGTGGGCGTCACTTCCTCGCTGCGCTCAAGTGCGCGGTACAGGGTCGA
GCGATGCACGCCAAGCAGTGCAGCCGCCTCTTTCACGGTGCGGCCTTCCTGGTCGATCAGCTCGCGGGCG
TGCGCGATCTGTGCCGGGGTGAGGGTAGGGCGGGGGCCAAACTTCACGCCTCGGGCCTTGGCGGCCTCGC
GCCCGCTCCGGGTGCGGTCGATGATTAGGGAACGCTCGAACTCGGCAATGCCGGCGAACACGGTCAACAC
CATGCGGCCGGCCGGCGTGGTGGTGTCGGCCCACGGCTCTGCCAGGCTACGCAGGCCCGCGCCGGCCTCC
TGGATGCGCTCGGCAATGTCCAGTAGGTCGCGGGTGCTGCGGGCCAGGCGGTCTAGCCTGGTCACTGTCA
CAACGTCGCCAGGGCGTAGGTGGTCAAGCATCCTGGCCAGCTCCGGGCGGTCGCGCCTGGTGCCGGTGAT
CTTCTCGGAAAACAGCTTGGTGCAGCCGGCCGCGTGCAGTTCGGCCCGTTGGTTGGTCAAGTCCTGGTCG
TCGGTGCTGACGCGGGCATAGCCCAGCAGGCCAGCGGCGGCGCTCTTGTTCATGGCGTAATGTCTCCGGT
TCTAGTCGCAAGTATTCTACTTTATGCGACTAAAACACGCGACAAGAAAACGCCAGGAAAAGGGCAGGGC
GGCAGCCTGTCGCGTAACTTAGGACTTGTGCGACATGTCGTTTTCAGAAGACGGCTGCACTGAACGTCAG
AAGCCGACTGCACTATAGCAGCGGAGGGGTTGGATCAAAGTACTTTGATCCCGAGGGGAACCCTGTGGTT
GGCATGCACATACAAATGGACGAACGGATAAACCT
Features (pLannotate 1.2.2; 29 found; start..end, strand, type, name):
     54..78      -  misc_feature   RB T-DNA repeat: right border repeat from nopaline C58 T-DNA
    144..298     -  CDS            lacZα (fragment): LacZα fragment of β-galactosidase; lacZ fragment
    301..321     -  misc_feature   MCS (fragment): pUC18/19 multiple cloning site
    812..1153    +  promoter       CaMV 35S promoter: strong constitutive promoter from cauliflower mosaic virus
   1196..1285    +  CDS            3xHA: three tandem HA epitope tags
   1307..1331    +  protein_bind   attB1: mutant version of attB; recombination site for the Gateway® BP reaction BP Clonase™
   1621..2298    +  CDS            pip (fragment): PIP_AERSO - Also known as pap. Experimental evidence at protein level: Swiss-Prot protein existence level 1. Higher activity toward long peptides. Acts on hydroxyproline beta-naphthylamide with almost as high an activity as on proline beta- naphthylamide. From Aeromonas sobria.
   3093..3221    +  CDS            pip (fragment): PIP_AERSO - Also known as pap. Experimental evidence at protein level: Swiss-Prot protein existence level 1. Higher activity toward long peptides. Acts on hydroxyproline beta-naphthylamide with almost as high an activity as on proline beta- naphthylamide. From Aeromonas sobria.
   3299..3457    +  CDS            pip (fragment): PIP_AERSO - Also known as pap. Experimental evidence at protein level: Swiss-Prot protein existence level 1. Higher activity toward long peptides. Acts on hydroxyproline beta-naphthylamide with almost as high an activity as on proline beta- naphthylamide. From Aeromonas sobria.
   3507..3531    -  protein_bind   attB2: mutant version of attB; recombination site for the Gateway® BP reaction BP Clonase™
   3557..3809    +  terminator     NOS terminator: nopaline synthase terminator and poly(A) signal
   3864..3886    -  protein_bind   lac operator (fragment): The lac repressor binds to the lac operator to inhibit transcription in E. coli. This inhibition can be relieved by adding lactose or isopropyl-β-D-thiogalactopyranoside (IPTG). lac repressor encoded by lacI
   3890..3920    -  promoter       lac promoter: promoter for the E. coli lac operon
   3935..3956    -  protein_bind   CAP binding site: CAP binding activates transcription in the presence of cAMP. E. coli catabolite activator protein
   3992..4244    -  terminator     NOS terminator: nopaline synthase terminator and poly(A) signal
   4395..5420    -  CDS            HygR: aminoglycoside phosphotransferase from E. coli; aph(4)-Ia; confers resistance to hygromycin
   5472..5651    -  promoter       NOS promoter: nopaline synthase promoter
   5731..6060    -  CDS            tnpA (fragment): TN5P_ECOLX - Also known as tnp. Experimental evidence at protein level: Swiss-Prot protein existence level 1. Mediates transposition of transposon Tn5 by a 'cut and paste' mechanism. First, the monomeric transposase binds the 19 bp inverted DNA repeats flanking the transposon. Then, dimerization of the DNA- bound transposase creates a synaptic DNA complex. After nicking of the first DNA strand, excision of the transposon proceeds through a series of intermediates. The transposase then mediates the insertion of the transposon at a new site by strand transfer. The activity of the wild- type tran
   6157..6181    -  misc_feature   LB T-DNA repeat: left border repeat from nopaline C58 T-DNA
   6440..6463    +  promoter       Pc promoter (fragment): intI1 (promoter lies within the coding sequence); class 1 integron promoter
   6639..6695    +  CDS            GmR (fragment): gentamycin acetyltransferase; aacC1; confers resistance to gentamycin
   6706..7493    +  CDS            SmR (fragment): aminoglycoside adenylyltransferase (Murphy, 1985); aadA; confers resistance to spectinomycin and streptomycin
   7739..8327    +  rep_origin     ori: high-copy-number ColE1/pMB1/pBR322/pUC origin of replication
   8513..8653    -  misc_feature   bom: basis of mobility region from pBR322
   8755..8794    -  CDS            rop (fragment): Rop protein, which maintains plasmids at low copy number; rop
   8997..9191    -  rep_origin     pVS1 oriV: origin of replication for the Pseudomonas plasmid pVS1 (Heeb et al., 2000)
   9257..10330   -  CDS            pVS1 RepA: replication protein from the Pseudomonas plasmid pVS1 (Heeb et al., 2000)
  10759..11388   -  CDS            pVS1 StaA: stability protein from the Pseudomonas plasmid pVS1 (Heeb et al., 2000)
  11948..12349   -  CDS            Y4CG_SINFN (fragment): Protein inferred from homology: Swiss-Prot protein existence level 3. From Sinorhizobium fredii (strain NBRC 101917 / NGR234).
