[The description below was written by a language model from this plasmid's Addgene catalogue record and pLannotate feature annotations shown in this document.]
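Description:
pGWB515_35S-HA-(ΔTP)DM3(Hh-0) ΔC is a Gateway-derived binary T-DNA vector for plant expression, built on the pGWB515 backbone and intended for stable transformation or transient expression in plants. Outside the T-DNA borders it carries a ColE1/pMB1-type origin with the pBR322 bom region for propagation in E. coli. It also carries the pVS1 origin with its RepA replication and StaA stability genes, which are standard elements for maintenance in Agrobacterium. Bacterial selection is by spectinomycin through the aadA (SmR) gene.

Between the nopaline-type right and left border repeats, a CaMV 35S promoter drives constitutive expression of an N-terminal 3xHA epitope tag. The tag is followed by the insert, flanked by attB1 and attB2 sites left by the Gateway recombination, and the unit ends in a NOS terminator. The insert is the Hh-0 accession allele of Arabidopsis thaliana DM3 (DANGEROUS MIX 3, At3g61540), an alpha/beta hydrolase that triggers NLR-mediated genetic incompatibility. This version lacks amino acids 1–52, a deletion labelled ΔTP in the construct name (presumably a transit peptide, though the record does not expand the abbreviation). It also lacks residues 511–515 at the C-terminal end (ΔC). The automated annotation marks three separated fragments of the insert as resembling a bacterial proline iminopeptidase, which reflects sequence similarity rather than a separate gene. The gaps between them may indicate a genomic, intron-containing sequence, but the record does not say so.

A NOS promoter–HygR–NOS terminator cassette within the T-DNA provides hygromycin selection of transformed plants. The HA tag allows immunodetection of the truncated protein, making the construct suited to structure–function studies of DM3.
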