Addgene plasmid #229718: pGWB515_35S-HA-(ΔTP)DM3(Hh-0) ΔC
Purpose: Stable transformation or transient expression of gene of interest in plants
Depositing lab: Eunyoung Chae. Depositing organization: National University of Singapore. Publication: Structural determinants of DANGEROUS MIX 3, an alpha/beta hydrolase that triggers NLR-mediated genetic incompatibility in plants. Wan WL, Kim G, Kim N, Tan YY, Watari M, Charoennit N, Lee RRQ, Phang IRK, Wang J, Liew YY, Hu D, Ng SK, Zhang Y, Jang IC, Song JJ, Chae E. Mol Cell. 2025 Jul 17;85(14):2776-2795.e8. doi: 10.1016/j.molcel.2025.06.021. PubMed 40680723.
Backbone
  Vector backbone: pGWB515
  Backbone manufacturer: Tsuyoshi Nakagawa (Addgene plasmid #74857)
  Vector type: Plant Expression
Growth in bacteria
  Bacterial resistance: Spectinomycin, 50 μg/mL
  Growth temperature: 37°C
  Growth strain: DH5alpha
  Copy number: High Copy
Gene/Insert
  Gene/Insert name: DM3(Hh-0) (alt name: At3g61540)
  Species: A. thaliana (mustard weed)
  Mutation: amino acid 1-52 were deleted, 511-515 were deleted
  Entrez Gene: AT3G61540 (a.k.a. AT3G61540)
  Cloning method: Gateway Cloning
Terms and licenses: Academic/Nonprofit Terms; Industry Terms: Not Available to Industry
Depositor comments: Please visit https://doi.org/10.1101/2024.10.28.620575 for bioRxiv preprint.
How to cite: pGWB515_35S-HA-(ΔTP)DM3(Hh-0) ΔC was a gift from Eunyoung Chae (Addgene plasmid # 229718 ; http://n2t.net/addgene:229718 ; RRID:Addgene_229718)
